>Addgene plasmid #210400 | PRS_8-GCaMP8m | addgene full sequence | sequence record 415628 | Addgene NGS Result
CCTGCAGGCAGCTGCGCGCTCGCTCGCTCACTGAGGCCGCCCGGGCGTCGGGCGACCTTTGGTCGCCCGG
CCTCAGTGAGCGAGCGAGCGCGCAGAGAGGGAGTGGCCAACTCCATCACTAGGGGTTCCTGCGGCCGCAC
GCGTTTAATTAAAAACGCGTATTAGCTTCCGCTAGACAAATGTGATTACCCCCGCTAGACAAATGTGATT
ACCCGCGCTAGACAAATGTGATTACCCCGCTAGACAAATGTGATTACCCCCCGCTAGACAAATGTGATTA
CCCCCGCTAGACAAATGTGATTACCCGCGCTAGACAAATGTGATTACCCCGCTAGACAAATGTGATTACC
CCCGACCAGGGCATAAATGGCCAGGTGGGACCAGAGATATCGCTAGCAAGGATCCACCCGCCACCATGCA
TCATCACCATCATCACACGCGTCGCAAGAAGACCTTCAAGGAGGTGGCCACCGCCGTGAAGATCATCGGC
CGCCTGATGGGCCTGAAGATCAACGTCTATATCAAGGCCGACAAGCAGAAGAACGGCATCAAGGCGAACT
TCCACATCCGCCACAACATCGAGGACGGCGGCGTGCAGCTCGCCTACCACTACCAGCAGAACACCCCCAT
CGGCGACGGCCCCGTGCTGCTGCCCGACAACCACTACCTGAGCGTGGAGTCCAAACTTTCGAAAGACCCC
AACGAGAAGCGCGATCACATGGTCCTGCTGGAGTTCGTGACCGCCGCCGGGATCACTCTCGGCATGGACG
AGCTGTACAAGGGCGGTACCGGAGGGAGCATGGTGAGCAAGGGCGAGGAGCTGTTCACCGGGGTGGTGCC
CATCCTGGTCGAGCTGGACGGCGACGTAAACGGCCACAAGTTCAGCGTGTCCGGCGAGGGTGAGGGCGAT
GCCACCTACGGCAAGCTGACCCTGAAGTTCATCTGCACCACCGGCAAGCTGCCCGTGCCCTGGCCCACCC
TCGTGACCACCCTGACCTACGGCGTGCAGTGCTTCAGCCGCTACCCCGACCACATGAAGCAGCACGACTT
CTTCAAGTCCGCCATGCCCGAAGGCTACATCCAGGAGCGCACCATCTTCTTCAAGGACGACGGCAACTAC
AAGACCCGCGCCGAGGTGAAGTTCGAGGGCGACACCCTGGTGAACCGCATCGAGCTGAAGGGCATCGACT
TCAAGGAGGACGGCAACATCCTGGGGCACAAGCTGGAGTACAACCTGCCGGACCAACTGACTGAAGAGCA
GATCGCAGAATACAAAGAGGCTTTCTCCCTATTTGACAAGGACGGGGATGGGACAATAACAACCAAGGAG
CTGGGGACGGTGATGCGGTCTCTGGGGCAGAACCCCACAGAAGCAGAGCTGCAGGACATGATCAATGAAG
TAGATGCCGACGGTGACGGCACAATCGACTTCCCTGAGTTCCTGACAATGATGGCAAGAAAAATGAAATA
CAGGGACACGGAAGAAGAAATTAGAGAAGCGTTCGGTGTGTTTGATAAGGATGGCAATGGCTACATCAGT
GCAGCAGAGCTTCGCCACGTGATGACAAACCTTGGAGAGAAGTTAACAGATGAAGAGGTTGATGAAATGA
TCAGGGAAGCAGACATCGATGGGGATGGTCAGGTAAACTACGAAGAGTTTGTACAAATGATGACAGCGAA
GTAAAAGCTTATCGATAATCAACCTCTGGATTACAAAATTTGTGAAAGATTGACTGGTATTCTTAACTAT
GTTGCTCCTTTTACGCTATGTGGATACGCTGCTTTAATGCCTTTGTATCATGCTATTGCTTCCCGTATGG
CTTTCATTTTCTCCTCCTTGTATAAATCCTGGTTGCTGTCTCTTTATGAGGAGTTGTGGCCCGTTGTCAG
GCAACGTGGCGTGGTGTGCACTGTGTTTGCTGACGCAACCCCCACTGGTTGGGGCATTGCCACCACCTGT
CAGCTCCTTTCCGGGACTTTCGCTTTCCCCCTCCCTATTGCCACGGCGGAACTCATCGCCGCCTGCCTTG
CCCGCTGCTGGACAGGGGCTCGGCTGTTGGGCACTGACAATTCCGTGGTGTTGTCGGGGAAATCATCGTC
CTTTCCTTGGCTGCTCGCCTATGTTGCCACCTGGATTCTGCGCGGGACGTCCTTCTGCTACGTCCCTTCG
GCCCTCAATCCAGCGGACCTTCCTTCCCGCGGCCTGCTGCCGGCTCTGCGGCCTCTTCCGCGTCTTCGCC
TTCGCCCTCAGACGAGTCGGATCTCCCTTTGGGCCGCCTCCCCGCATCGATACCGAGCGCTGCTCGAGAG
ATCTGTGATAGCGGCCATCAAGCTGGCCGCGACTCTAGATCATAATCAGCCATACCACATTTGTAGAGGT
TTTACTTGCTTTAAAAAACCTCCCACACCTCCCCCTGAACCTGAAACATAAAATGAATGCAATTGTTGTT
GTTAACTTGTTTATTGCAGCTTATAATGGTTACAAATAAAGCAATAGCATCACAAATTTCACAAATAAAG
CATTTTTTTCACTGCATTCTAGTTGTGGTTTGTCCAAACTCATCAATGTATCAGCTTATCGATACCGCAT
GCACGTGCGGACCGAGCGGCCGCAGGAACCCCTAGTGATGGAGTTGGCCACTCCCTCTCTGCGCGCTCGC
TCGCTCACTGAGGCCGGGCGACCAAAGGTCGCCCGACGCCCGGGCTTTGCCCGGGCGGCCTCAGTGAGCG
AGCGAGCGCGCAGCTGCCTGCAGGGGCGCCTGATGCGGTATTTTCTCCTTACGCATCTGTGCGGTATTTC
ACACCGCATA
[95 nt withheld, positions 2811-2905]
T
[46 nt withheld, positions 2907-2952]
C
[141 nt withheld, positions 2954-3094]
CCTTTGACGTTGGAGTCCACGTTCTTT
[37 nt withheld, positions 3122-3158]
ACTCTATCTCGGGCTATTCTTTTGATTTATAAGGGATTTTGCCGATTTCGGTCTATTGGTTAAAAAATGA
GCTGATTTAACAAAAATTTAACGCGAATTTTAACAAAATATTAACGTTTACAATTTTATGGTGCACTCTC
AGTACAATCTGCTCTGATGCCGCATAGTTAAGCCAGCCCCGACACCCGCCAACACCCGCTGACGCGCCCT
GACGGGCTTGTCTGCTCCCGGCATCCGCTTACAGACAAGCTGTGACCGTCTCCGGGAGCTGCATGTGTCA
GAGGTTTTCACCGTCATCACCGAAACGCGCGAGACGAAAGGGCCTCGTGATACGCCTATTTTTATAGGTT
AATGTCATGATAATAATGGTTTCTTAGACGTCAGGTGGCACTTTTCGGGGAAATGTGCGCGGAACCCCTA
TTTGTTTATTTTTCTAAATACATTCAAATATGTATCCGCTCATGAGACAATAACCCTGATAAATGCTTCA
ATAATATTGAAAAAGGAAGAGTATGAGTATTCAACATTTCCGTGTCGCCCTTATTCCCTTTTTTGCGGCA
TTTTGCCTTCCTGTTTTTGCTCACCCAGAAACGCTGGTGAAAGTAAAAGATGCTGAAGATCAGTTGGGTG
CACGAGTGGGTTACATCGAACTGGATCTCAACAGCGGTAAGATCCTTGAGAGTTTTCGCCCCGAAGAACG
TTTTCCAATGATGAGCACTTTTAAAGTTCTGCTATGTGGCGCGGTATTATCCCGTATTGACGCCGGGCAA
GAGCAACTCGGTCGCCGCATACACTATTCTCAGAATGACTTGGTTGAGTACTCACCAGTCACAGAAAAGC
ATCTTACGGATGGCATGACAGTAAGAGAATTATGCAGTGCTGCCATAACCATGAGTGATAACACTGCGGC
CAACTTACTTCTGACAACGATCGGAGGACCGAAGGAGCTAACCGCTTTTTTGCACAACATGGGGGATCAT
GTAACTCGCCTTGATCGTTGGGAACCGGAGCTGAATGAAGCCATACCAAACGACGAGCGTGACACCACGA
TGCCTGTAGCAATGGCAACAACGTTGCGCAAACTATTAACTGGCGAACTACTTACTCTAGCTTCCCGGCA
ACAATTAATAGACTGGATGGAGGCGGATAAAGTTGCAGGACCACTTCTGCGCTCGGCCCTTCCGGCTGGC
TGGTTTATTGCTGATAAATCTGGAGCCGGTGAGCGTGGGTCTCGCGGTATCATTGCAGCACTGGGGCCAG
ATGGTAAGCCCTCCCGTATCGTAGTTATCTACACGACGGGGAGTCAGGCAACTATGGATGAACGAAATAG
ACAGATCGCTGAGATAGGTGCCTCACTGATTAAGCATTGGTAACTGTCAGACCAAGTTTACTCATATATA
CTTTAGATTGATTTAAAACTTCATTTTTAATTTAAAAGGATCTAGGTGAAGATCCTTTTTGATAATCTCA
TGACCAAAATCCCTTAACGTGAGTTTTCGTTCCACTGAGCGTCAGACCCCGTAGAAAAGATCAAAGGATC
TTCTTGAGATCCTTTTTTTCTGCGCGTAATCTGCTGCTTGCAAACAAAAAAACCACCGCTACCAGCGGTG
GTTTGTTTGCCGGATCAAGAGCTACCAACTCTTTTTCCGAAGGTAACTGGCTTCAGCAGAGCGCAGATAC
CAAATACTGTTCTTCTAGTGTAGCCGTAGTTAGGCCACCACTTCAAGAACTCTGTAGCACCGCCTACATA
CCTCGCTCTGCTAATCCTGTTACCAGTGGCTGCTGCCAGTGGCGATAAGTCGTGTCTTACCGGGTTGGAC
TCAAGACGATAGTTACCGGATAAGGCGCAGCGGTCGGGCTGAACGGGGGGTTCGTGCACACAGCCCAGCT
TGGAGCGAACGACCTACACCGAACTGAGATACCTACAGCGTGAGCTATGAGAAAGCGCCACGCTTCCCGA
AGGGAGAAAGGCGGACAGGTATCCGGTAAGCGGCAGGGTCGGAACAGGAGAGCGCACGAGGGAGCTTCCA
GGGGGAAACGCCTGGTATCTTTATAGTCCTGTCGGGTTTCGCCACCTCTGACTTGAGCGTCGATTTTTGT
GATGCTCGTCAGGGGGGCGGAGCCTATGGAAAAACGCCAGCAACGCGGCCTTTTTACGGTTCCTGGCCTT
TTGCTGGCCTTTTGCTCACATGT
Features (pLannotate 1.2.2; 14 found; start..end, strand, type, name):
     12..39      +  repeat_region  AAV2 ITR (fragment): inverted terminal repeat of adeno-associated virus serotype 2 inverted
     68..95      +  repeat_region  AAV2 ITR (fragment): inverted terminal repeat of adeno-associated virus serotype 2 inverted
    512..1682    +  CDS            GCaMP6s (fragment): improved fluorescent protein-based calcium sensor (Chen et al., 2013)
   1697..2285    +  misc_feature   WPRE: woodchuck hepatitis virus posttranscriptional regulatory element
   2348..2431    +  CDS            large T antigen (fragment): large T antigen from SV40 (simian virus 40)
   2454..2535    +  polyA_signal   SV40 poly(A) signal: SV40 polyadenylation signal
   2614..2754    +  repeat_region  AAV2 ITR: inverted terminal repeat of adeno-associated virus serotype 2 inverted
   2759..2810    -  misc_feature   bom (fragment): basis of mobility region from pBR322
   2829..3284    +  rep_origin     f1 ori (sequence partly withheld): f1 bacteriophage origin of replication; arrow indicates direction of (+) strand synthesis
   3285..3334    -  misc_feature   bom (fragment): basis of mobility region from pBR322
   3436..3471    -  CDS            rop (fragment): Rop protein, which maintains plasmids at low copy number; rop
   3566..3670    +  promoter       AmpR promoter: bla
   3671..4531    +  CDS            AmpR: β-lactamase; bla; confers resistance to ampicillin, carbenicillin, and related antibiotics
   4702..5290    +  rep_origin     ori: high-copy-number ColE1/pMB1/pBR322/pUC origin of replication
