[The description below was written by a language model from this plasmid's Addgene catalogue record and pLannotate feature annotations shown in this document.]
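Description:
PRS_8-GCaMP8m is an adeno-associated virus transfer plasmid built on a pAAV2 backbone, designed to express a green genetically encoded calcium indicator in noradrenergic neurons. The full sequence record is about 5.35 kb. In bacteria it is maintained through a high-copy ColE1/pUC-type origin and selected with ampicillin via the β-lactamase gene and its own promoter. An f1 phage origin is also present, along with short remnants of pBR322 bom and rop sequence that are backbone leftovers rather than functional elements.

The payload sits between AAV2 inverted terminal repeats, which are the cis elements needed for replication and packaging of the cassette into AAV particles. The automated annotation finds one complete ITR downstream of the cassette and only two short ITR fragments upstream, which may reflect the difficulty of sequencing and annotating these hairpin repeats. Expression is driven by PRSx8, a synthetic promoter generally described as multimerised Phox2a/b-binding sites from the dopamine β-hydroxylase promoter, which is used to restrict expression to noradrenergic cells. The promoter is listed in the catalogue but not called in the feature table, and it presumably occupies the unannotated region ahead of the coding sequence. The insert is GCaMP8m, cloned between BamHI and HindIII. The annotation tool labels it as a GCaMP6s fragment because of sequence similarity within the GCaMP family. A WPRE follows to enhance transcript stability and expression, and an SV40 polyadenylation signal, with a small adjoining large T antigen fragment, terminates the transcript.

The vector is intended for fluorescent calcium measurements in norepinephrine neurons. It comes from a study comparing viral strategies for targeting the locus coeruleus.
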