Addgene plasmid #210400: PRS_8-GCaMP8m
Purpose: AAV-vector for fluorescent calcium measurements in the green spectrum from noradrenergic neurons
Depositing lab: Simon Wiegert. Depositing organization: Medizinische Fakultaet Mannheim. Publication: A comparison of viral strategies and model systems to target norepinephrine neurons in the locus coeruleus reveals high variability in transgene expression patterns. Wissing C, Eschholz LS, Maheu M, Sauter K, Morellini F, Wiegert JS, Dieter A. PLoS Biol. 2025 Jul 7;23(7):e3003228. doi: 10.1371/journal.pbio.3003228. eCollection 2025 Jul. PubMed 40623068.
Backbone
  Vector backbone: pAAV2
  Backbone size w/o insert (bp): 4093
  Vector type: Mammalian Expression, AAV
Growth in bacteria
  Bacterial resistance: Ampicillin, 100 μg/mL
  Growth temperature: 37°C
  Growth strain: NEB Stable
  Copy number: High Copy
Gene/Insert
  Gene/Insert name: GCaMP8m
  Species: Synthetic
  Insert size (bp): 1269
  Promoter: PRSx8
  Cloning method: Restriction Enzyme; 5′ cloning site BamHI (not destroyed); 3′ cloning site HindIII (not destroyed)
  Sequencing primers: 5′ aacgcgtattagcttccgctag; 3′ aagcaatagcatgatacaaagg
Terms and licenses: Academic/Nonprofit Terms; Industry Terms: Not Available to Industry
Depositor comments: Please visit https://doi.org/10.1101/2022.01.22.477348 for bioRxiv preprint.
How to cite: PRS_8-GCaMP8m was a gift from Simon Wiegert (Addgene plasmid # 210400 ; http://n2t.net/addgene:210400 ; RRID:Addgene_210400) For viral preps, please replace (Addgene plasmid # 210400) in the above sentence with: (Addgene viral prep # 210400-AAV2)
