>Addgene plasmid #210400 | PRS_8-GCaMP8m | depositor partial sequence | sequence record 410086 | jGCaMP8m insert
ATGCATCATCACCATCATCACACGCGTCGCAAGAAGACCTTCAAGGAGGTGGCCACCGCCGTGAAGATCA
TCGGCCGCCTGATGGGCCTGAAGATCAACGTCTATATCAAGGCCGACAAGCAGAAGAACGGCATCAAGGC
GAACTTCCACATCCGCCACAACATCGAGGACGGCGGCGTGCAGCTCGCCTACCACTACCAGCAGAACACC
CCCATCGGCGACGGCCCCGTGCTGCTGCCCGACAACCACTACCTGAGCGTGGAGTCCAAACTTTCGAAAG
ACCCCAACGAGAAGCGCGATCACATGGTCCTGCTGGAGTTCGTGACCGCCGCCGGGATCACTCTCGGCAT
GGACGAGCTGTACAAGGGCGGTACCGGAGGGAGCATGGTGAGCAAGGGCGAGGAGCTGTTCACCGGGGTG
GTGCCCATCCTGGTCGAGCTGGACGGCGACGTAAACGGCCACAAGTTCAGCGTGTCCGGCGAGGGTGAGG
GCGATGCCACCTACGGCAAGCTGACCCTGAAGTTCATCTGCACCACCGGCAAGCTGCCCGTGCCCTGGCC
CACCCTCGTGACCACCCTGACCTACGGCGTGCAGTGCTTCAGCCGCTACCCCGACCACATGAAGCAGCAC
GACTTCTTCAAGTCCGCCATGCCCGAAGGCTACATCCAGGAGCGCACCATCTTCTTCAAGGACGACGGCA
ACTACAAGACCCGCGCCGAGGTGAAGTTCGAGGGCGACACCCTGGTGAACCGCATCGAGCTGAAGGGCAT
CGACTTCAAGGAGGACGGCAACATCCTGGGGCACAAGCTGGAGTACAACCTGCCGGACCAACTGACTGAA
GAGCAGATCGCAGAATACAAAGAGGCTTTCTCCCTATTTGACAAGGACGGGGATGGGACAATAACAACCA
AGGAGCTGGGGACGGTGATGCGGTCTCTGGGGCAGAACCCCACAGAAGCAGAGCTGCAGGACATGATCAA
TGAAGTAGATGCCGACGGTGACGGCACAATCGACTTCCCTGAGTTCCTGACAATGATGGCAAGAAAAATG
AAATACAGGGACACGGAAGAAGAAATTAGAGAAGCGTTCGGTGTGTTTGATAAGGATGGCAATGGCTACA
TCAGTGCAGCAGAGCTTCGCCACGTGATGACAAACCTTGGAGAGAAGTTAACAGATGAAGAGGTTGATGA
AATGATCAGGGAAGCAGACATCGATGGGGATGGTCAGGTAAACTACGAAGAGTTTGTACAAATGATGACA
GCGAAGTAA
